>Addgene plasmid #76116 | OBSCN gRNA (BRDN0001146767) | addgene full sequence | sequence record 185216 | Addgene Assembled Sequence
CCCGGGTGCAAAGATGGATAAAGTTTTAAACAGAGAGGAATCTTTGCAGCTAATGGACCTTCTAGGTCTT
GAAAGGAGTGGGAATTGGCTCCGGTGCCCGTCAGTGGGCAGAGCGCACATCGCCCACAGTCCCCGAGAAG
TTGGGGGGAGGGGTCGGCAATTGATCCGGTGCCTAGAGAAGGTGGCGCGGGGTAAACTGGGAAAGTGATG
TCGTGTACTGGCTCCGCCTTTTTCCCGAGGGTGGGGGAGAACCGTATATAAGTGCAGTAGTCGCCGTGAA
CGTTCTTTTTCGCAACGGGTTTGCCGCCAGAACACAGGTAAGTGCCGTGTGTGGTTCCCGCGGGCCTGGC
CTCTTTACGGGTTATGGCCCTTGCGTGCCTTGAATTACTTCCACCTGGCTGCAGTACGTGATTCTTGATC
CCGAGCTTCGGGTTGGAAGTGGGTGGGAGAGTTCGAGGCCTTGCGCTTAAGGAGCCCCTTCGCCTCGTGC
TTGAGTTGAGGCCTGGCCTGGGCGCTGGGGCCGCCGCGTGCGAATCTGGTGGCACCTTCGCGCCTGTCTC
GCTGCTTTCGATAAGTCTCTAGCCATTTAAAATTTTTGATGACCTGCTGCGACGCTTTTTTTCTGGCAAG
ATAGTCTTGTAAATGCGGGCCAAGATCTGCACACTGGTATTTCGGTTTTTGGGGCCGCGGGCGGCGACGG
GGCCCGTGCGTCCCAGCGCACATGTTCGGCGAGGCGGGGCCTGCGAGCGCGGCCACCGAGAATCGGACGG
GGGTAGTCTCAAGCTGGCCGGCCTGCTCTGGTGCCTGGCCTCGCGCCGCCGTGTATCGCCCCGCCCTGGG
CGGCAAGGCTGGCCCGGTCGGCACCAGTTGCGTGAGCGGAAAGATGGCCGCTTCCCGGCCCTGCTGCAGG
GAGCTCAAAATGGAGGACGCGGCGCTCGGGAGAGCGGGCGGGTGAGTCACCCACACAAAGGAAAAGGGCC
TTTCCGTCCTCAGCCGTCGCTTCATGTGACTCCACGGAGTACCGGGCGCCGTCCAGGCACCTCGATTAGT
TCTCGAGCTTTTGGAGTACGTCGTCTTTAGGTTGGGGGGAGGGGTTTTATGCGATGGAGTTTCCCCACAC
TGAGTGGGTGGAGACTGAAGTTAGGCCAGCTTGGCACTTGATGTAATTCTCCTTGGAATTTGCCCTTTTT
GAGTTTGGATCTTGGTTCATTCTCAAGCCTCAGACAGTGGTTCAAAGTTTTTTTCTTCCATTTCAGGTGT
CGTGACGTACGGCCACCATGACCGAGTACAAGCCCACGGTGCGCCTCGCCACCCGCGACGACGTCCCCAG
GGCCGTACGCACCCTCGCCGCCGCGTTCGCCGACTACCCCGCCACGCGCCACACCGTCGATCCGGACCGC
CACATCGAGCGGGTCACCGAGCTGCAAGAACTCTTCCTCACGCGCGTCGGGCTCGACATCGGCAAGGTGT
GGGTCGCGGACGACGGCGCCGCCGTGGCGGTCTGGACCACGCCGGAGAGCGTCGAAGCGGGGGCGGTGTT
CGCCGAGATCGGCCCGCGCATGGCCGAGTTGAGCGGTTCCCGGCTGGCCGCGCAGCAACAGATGGAAGGC
CTCCTGGCGCCGCACCGGCCCAAGGAGCCCGCGTGGTTCCTGGCCACCGTCGGAGTCTCGCCCGACCACC
AGGGCAAGGGTCTGGGCAGCGCCGTCGTGCTCCCCGGAGTGGAGGCGGCCGAGCGCGCCGGGGTGCCCGC
CTTCCTGGAGACCTCCGCGCCCCGCAACCTCCCCTTCTACGAGCGGCTCGGCTTCACCGTCACCGCCGAC
GTCGAGGTGCCCGAAGGACCGCGCACCTGGTGCATGACCCGCAAGCCCGGTGCCTGAACGCGTTAAGTCG
ACAATCAACCTCTGGATTACAAAATTTGTGAAAGATTGACTGGTATTCTTAACTATGTTGCTCCTTTTAC
GCTATGTGGATACGCTGCTTTAATGCCTTTGTATCATGCTATTGCTTCCCGTATGGCTTTCATTTTCTCC
TCCTTGTATAAATCCTGGTTGCTGTCTCTTTATGAGGAGTTGTGGCCCGTTGTCAGGCAACGTGGCGTGG
TGTGCACTGTGTTTGCTGACGCAACCCCCACTGGTTGGGGCATTGCCACCACCTGTCAGCTCCTTTCCGG
GACTTTCGCTTTCCCCCTCCCTATTGCCACGGCGGAACTCATCGCCGCCTGCCTTGCCCGCTGCTGGACA
GGGGCTCGGCTGTTGGGCACTGACAATTCCGTGGTGTTGTCGGGGAAATCATCGTCCTTTCCTTGGCTGC
TCGCCTGTGTTGCCACCTGGATTCTGCGCGGGACGTCCTTCTGCTACGTCCCTTCGGCCCTCAATCCAGC
GGACCTTCCTTCCCGCGGCCTGCTGCCGGCTCTGCGGCCTCTTCCGCGTCTTCGCCTTCGCCCTCAGACG
AGTCGGATCTCCCTTTGGGCCGCCTCCCCGCGTCGACTTTAAGACCAATGACTTACAAGGCAGCTGTAGA
TCTTAGCCACTTTTTAAAAGAAAAGGGGGGACTGGAAGGGCTAATTCACTCCCAACGAAGACAAGATCTG
CTTTTTGCTTGTACTGGGTCTCTCTGGTTAGACCAGATCTGAGCCTGGGAGCTCTCTGGCTAACTAGGGA
ACCCACTGCTTAAGCCTCAATAAAGCTTGCCTTGAGTGCTTCAAGTAGTGTGTGCCCGTCTGTTGTGTGA
CTCTGGTAACTAGAGATCCCTCAGACCCTTTTAGTCAGTGTGGAAAATCTCTAGCAGTACGTATAGTAGT
TCATGTCATCTTATTATTCAGTATTTATAACTTGCAAAGAAATGAATATCAGAGAGTGAGAGGAACTTGT
TTATTGCAGCTTATAATGGTTACAAATAAAGCAATAGCATCACAAATTTCACAAATAAAGCATTTTTTTC
ACTGCATTCTAGTTGTGGTTTGTCCAAACTCATCAATGTATCTTATCATGTCTGGCTCTAGCTATCCCGC
CCCTAACTCCGCCCATCCCGCCCCTAACTCCGCCCAGTTCCGCCCATTCTCCGCCCCATGGCTGACTAAT
TTTTTTTATTTATGCAGAGGCCGAGGCCGCCTCGGCCTCTGAGCTATTCCAGAAGTAGTGAGGAGGCTTT
TTTGGAGGCCTAGGGACGTACCCAATTCGCCCTATAGTGAGTCGTATTACGCGCGCTCACTGGCCGTCGT
TTTACAACGTCGTGACTGGGAAAACCCTGGCGTTACCCAACTTAATCGCCTTGCAGCACATCCCCCTTTC
GCCAGCTGGCGTAATAGCGAAGAGGCCCGCACCGATCGCCCTTCCCAACAGTTGCGCAGCCTGAATGGCG
AATGGG
[124 nt withheld, positions 3367-3490]
C
[91 nt withheld, positions 3492-3582]
A
[49 nt withheld, positions 3584-3632]
CCTTTGACGTTGGAGTCCACGTTCTTT
[37 nt withheld, positions 3660-3696]
ACCCTATCTCGGTCTATTCTTTTGATTTATAAGGGATTTTGCCGATTTCGGCCTATTGGTTAAAAAATGA
GCTGATTTAACAAAAATTTAACGCGAATTTTAACAAAATATTAACGCTTACAATTTAGGTGGCACTTTTC
GGGGAAATGTGCGCGGAACCCCTATTTGTTTATTTTTCTAAATACATTCAAATATGTATCCGCTCATGAG
ACAATAACCCTGATAAATGCTTCAATAATATTGAAAAAGGAAGAGTATGAGTATTCAACATTTCCGTGTC
GCCCTTATTCCCTTTTTTGCGGCATTTTGCCTTCCTGTTTTTGCTCACCCAGAAACGCTGGTGAAAGTAA
AAGATGCTGAAGATCAGTTGGGTGCACGAGTGGGTTACATCGAACTGGATCTCAACAGCGGTAAGATCCT
TGAGAGTTTTCGCCCCGAAGAACGTTTTCCAATGATGAGCACTTTTAAAGTTCTGCTATGTGGCGCGGTA
TTATCCCGTATTGACGCCGGGCAAGAGCAACTCGGTCGCCGCATACACTATTCTCAGAATGACTTGGTTG
AGTACTCACCAGTCACAGAAAAGCATCTTACGGATGGCATGACAGTAAGAGAATTATGCAGTGCTGCCAT
AACCATGAGTGATAACACTGCGGCCAACTTACTTCTGACAACGATCGGAGGACCGAAGGAGCTAACCGCT
TTTTTGCACAACATGGGGGATCATGTAACTCGCCTTGATCGTTGGGAACCGGAGCTGAATGAAGCCATAC
CAAACGACGAGCGTGACACCACGATGCCTGTAGCAATGGCAACAACGTTGCGCAAACTATTAACTGGCGA
ACTACTTACTCTAGCTTCCCGGCAACAATTAATAGACTGGATGGAGGCGGATAAAGTTGCAGGACCACTT
CTGCGCTCGGCCCTTCCGGCTGGCTGGTTTATTGCTGATAAATCTGGAGCCGGTGAGCGTGGGTCTCGCG
GTATCATTGCAGCACTGGGGCCAGATGGTAAGCCCTCCCGTATCGTAGTTATCTACACGACGGGGAGTCA
GGCAACTATGGATGAACGAAATAGACAGATCGCTGAGATAGGTGCCTCACTGATTAAGCATTGGTAACTG
TCAGACCAAGTTTACTCATATATACTTTAGATTGATTTAAAACTTCATTTTTAATTTAAAAGGATCTAGG
TGAAGATCCTTTTTGATAATCTCATGACCAAAATCCCTTAACGTGAGTTTTCGTTCCACTGAGCGTCAGA
CCCCGTAGAAAAGATCAAAGGATCTTCTTGAGATCCTTTTTTTCTGCGCGTAATCTGCTGCTTGCAAACA
AAAAAACCACCGCTACCAGCGGTGGTTTGTTTGCCGGATCAAGAGCTACCAACTCTTTTTCCGAAGGTAA
CTGGCTTCAGCAGAGCGCAGATACCAAATACTGTTCTTCTAGTGTAGCCGTAGTTAGGCCACCACTTCAA
GAACTCTGTAGCACCGCCTACATACCTCGCTCTGCTAATCCTGTTACCAGTGGCTGCTGCCAGTGGCGAT
AAGTCGTGTCTTACCGGGTTGGACTCAAGACGATAGTTACCGGATAAGGCGCAGCGGTCGGGCTGAACGG
GGGGTTCGTGCACACAGCCCAGCTTGGAGCGAACGACCTACACCGAACTGAGATACCTACAGCGTGAGCT
ATGAGAAAGCGCCACGCTTCCCGAAGGGAGAAAGGCGGACAGGTATCCGGTAAGCGGCAGGGTCGGAACA
GGAGAGCGCACGAGGGAGCTTCCAGGGGGAAACGCCTGGTATCTTTATAGTCCTGTCGGGTTTCGCCACC
TCTGACTTGAGCGTCGATTTTTGTGATGCTCGTCAGGGGGGCGGAGCCTATGGAAAAACGCCAGCAACGC
GGCCTTTTTACGGTTCCTGGCCTTTTGCTGGCCTTTTGCTCACATGTTCTTTCCTGCGTTATCCCCTGAT
TCTGTGGATAACCGTATTACCGCCTTTGAGTGAGCTGATACCGCTCGCCGCAGCCGAACGACCGAGCGCA
GCGAGTCAGTGAGCGAGGAAGCGGAAGAGCGCCCAATACGCAAACCGCCTCTCCCCGCGCGTTGGCCGAT
TCATTAATGCAGCTGGCACGACAGGTTTCCCGACTGGAAAGCGGGCAGTGAGCGCAACGCAATTAATGTG
AGTTAGCTCACTCATTAGGCACCCCAGGCTTTACACTTTATGCTTCCGGCTCGTATGTTGTGTGGAATTG
TGAGCGGATAACAATTTCACACAGGAAACAGCTATGACCATGATTACGCCAAGCGCGCAATTAACCCTCA
CTAAAGGGAACAAAAGCTGGAGCTGCAAGCTTAATGTAGTCTTATGCAATACTCTTGTAGTCTTGCAACA
TGGTAACGATGAGTTAGCAACATGCCTTACAAGGAGAGAAAAAGCACCGTGCATGCCGATTGGTGGAAGT
AAGGTGGTACGATCGTGCCTTATTAGGAAGGCAACAGACGGGTCTGACATGGATTGGACGAACCACTGAA
TTGCCGCATTGCAGAGATATTGTATTTAAGTGCCTAGCTCGATACATAAACGGGTCTCTCTGGTTAGACC
AGATCTGAGCCTGGGAGCTCTCTGGCTAACTAGGGAACCCACTGCTTAAGCCTCAATAAAGCTTGCCTTG
AGTGCTTCAAGTAGTGTGTGCCCGTCTGTTGTGTGACTCTGGTAACTAGAGATCCCTCAGACCCTTTTAG
TCAGTGTGGAAAATCTCTAGCAGTGGCGCCCGAACAGGGACTTGAAAGCGAAAGGGAAACCAGAGGAGCT
CTCTCGACGCAGGACTCGGCTTGCTGAAGCGCGCACGGCAAGAGGCGAGGGGCGGCGACTGGTGAGTACG
CCAAAAATTTTGACTAGCGGAGGCTAGAAGGAGAGAGATGGGTGCGAGAGCGTCAGTATTAAGCGGGGGA
GAATTAGATCGCGATGGGAAAAAATTCGGTTAAGGCCAGGGGGAAAGAAAAAATATAAATTAAAACATAT
AGTATGGGCAAGCAGGGAGCTAGAACGATTCGCAGTTAATCCTGGCCTGTTAGAAACATCAGAAGGCTGT
AGACAAATACTGGGACAGCTACAACCATCCCTTCAGACAGGATCAGAAGAACTTAGATCATTATATAATA
CAGTAGCAACCCTCTATTGTGTGCATCAAAGGATAGAGATAAAAGACACCAAGGAAGCTTTAGACAAGAT
AGAGGAAGAGCAAAACAAAAGTAAGACCACCGCACAGCAAGCGGCCGCTGATCTTCAGACCTGGAGGAGG
AGATATGAGGGACAATTGGAGAAGTGAATTATATAAATATAAAGTAGTAAAAATTGAACCATTAGGAGTA
GCACCCACCAAGGCAAAGAGAAGAGTGGTGCAGAGAGAAAAAAGAGCAGTGGGAATAGGAGCTTTGTTCC
TTGGGTTCTTGGGAGCAGCAGGAAGCACTATGGGCGCAGCGTCAATGACGCTGACGGTACAGGCCAGACA
ATTATTGTCTGGTATAGTGCAGCAGCAGAACAATTTGCTGAGGGCTATTGAGGCGCAACAGCATCTGTTG
CAACTCACAGTCTGGGGCATCAAGCAGCTCCAGGCAAGAATCCTGGCTGTGGAAAGATACCTAAAGGATC
AACAGCTCCTGGGGATTTGGGGTTGCTCTGGAAAACTCATTTGCACCACTGCTGTGCCTTGGAATGCTAG
TTGGAGTAATAAATCTCTGGAACAGATTTGGAATCACACGACCTGGATGGAGTGGGACAGAGAAATTAAC
AATTACACAAGCTTAATACACTCCTTAATTGAAGAATCGCAAAACCAGCAAGAAAAGAATGAACAAGAAT
TATTGGAATTAGATAAATGGGCAAGTTTGTGGAATTGGTTTAACATAACAAATTGGCTGTGGTATATAAA
ATTATTCATAATGATAGTAGGAGGCTTGGTAGGTTTAAGAATAGTTTTTGCTGTACTTTCTATAGTGAAT
AGAGTTAGGCAGGGATATTCACCATTATCGTTTCAGACCCACCTCCCAACCCCGAGGGGACCCAGAGAGG
GCCTATTTCCCATGATTCCTTCATATTTGCATATACGATACAAGGCTGTTAGAGAGATAATTAGAATTAA
TTTGACTGTAAACACAAAGATATTAGTACAAAATACGTGACGTAGAAAGTAATAATTTCTTGGGTAGTTT
GCAGTTTTAAAATTATGTTTTAAAATGGACTATCATATGCTTACCGTAACTTGAAAGTATTTCGATTTCT
TGGCTTTATATATCTTGTGGAAAGGACGAAACACCGAGAAGATGTGAGAAATCACGGTTTTAGAGCTAGA
AATAGCAAGTTAAAATAAGGCTAGTCCGTTATCAACTTGAAAAAGTGGCACCGAGTCGGTGCTTTTTTAA
GCTTGGCGTAACTAGATCTTGAGACAAATGGCAGTATTCATCCACAATTTTAAAAGAAAAGGGGGGATTG
GGGGGTACAGTGCAGGGGAAAGAATAGTAGACATAATAGCAACAGACATACAAACTAAAGAATTACAAAA
ACAAATTACAAAAATTCAAAATTTTCGGGTTTATTACAGGGACAGCAGAGATCCACTTTGGCGCCGGCTC
GAGGGGG
Features (pLannotate 1.2.2; 29 found; start..end, strand, type, name):
     14..80      +  CDS            small t antigen (fragment): SV40 (simian virus 40) small t antigen
    106..317     +  promoter       EF-1α core promoter: core promoter for human elongation factor EF-1α
    318..1256    +  intron         EF-1α intron A: intron upstream of the start codon of human EF-1α
   1278..1877    +  CDS            PuroR (fragment): puromycin N-acetyltransferase; pac from Streptomyces; confers resistance to puromycin
   1893..2481    +  misc_feature   WPRE: woodchuck hepatitis virus posttranscriptional regulatory element
   2532..2551    +  misc_feature   cPPT/CTS (fragment): central polypurine tract and central termination sequence of HIV-1
   2553..2786    +  LTR            3' LTR (ΔU3): self-inactivating 3' long terminal repeat (LTR) from HIV-1
   2864..2985    +  polyA_signal   SV40 poly(A) signal: SV40 polyadenylation signal
   3025..3160    +  rep_origin     SV40 ori: SV40 origin of replication
   3181..3199    -  promoter       T7 promoter: promoter for bacteriophage T7 RNA polymerase
   3207..3362    +  CDS            lacZα (fragment): LacZα fragment of β-galactosidase; lacZ fragment
   3367..3795    +  rep_origin     f1 ori (sequence partly withheld): f1 bacteriophage origin of replication; arrow indicates direction of (+) strand synthesis
   3848..3952    +  promoter       AmpR promoter: bla
   3953..4813    +  CDS            AmpR: β-lactamase; bla; confers resistance to ampicillin, carbenicillin, and related antibiotics
   4984..5572    +  rep_origin     ori: high-copy-number ColE1/pMB1/pBR322/pUC origin of replication
   5755..5847    +  CDS            lacI (fragment): lac repressor; lacI; The lac repressor binds to the lac operator to inhibit transcription in E. coli. This inhibition can be relieved by adding lactose or isopropyl-β-D-thiogalactopyranoside (IPTG).
   5860..5881    +  protein_bind   CAP binding site: CAP binding activates transcription in the presence of cAMP. E. coli catabolite activator protein
   5896..5926    +  promoter       lac promoter: promoter for the E. coli lac operon
   5934..5950    +  protein_bind   lac operator: The lac repressor binds to the lac operator to inhibit transcription in E. coli. This inhibition can be relieved by adding lactose or isopropyl-β-D-thiogalactopyranoside (IPTG). lac repressor encoded by lacI
   5995..6013    +  promoter       T3 promoter: promoter for bacteriophage T3 RNA polymerase
   6041..6267    +  promoter       RSV promoter: Rous sarcoma virus enhancer/promoter
   6268..6448    +  LTR            5' LTR (truncated): truncated 5' long terminal repeat (LTR) from HIV-1
   6495..6620    +  misc_feature   HIV-1 Ψ: packaging signal of human immunodeficiency virus type 1
   6604..6967    +  CDS            HIV-1 gag (fragment): gag protein from human immunodeficiency virus 1; gag
   7113..7346    +  misc_feature   RRE: The Rev response element (RRE) of HIV-1 allows for Rev-dependent mRNA export from the nucleus to the cytoplasm.
   7723..7749    +  CDS            Rev (fragment): human immunodeficiency virus 1 (HIV-1) Rev protein; rev; enhances nuclear export of unspliced and incompletely spliced viral mRNAs
   7753..7993    +  promoter       U6 promoter: RNA polymerase III promoter for human U6 snRNA
   8023..8098    +  misc_RNA       gRNA scaffold: guide RNA scaffold for the Streptococcus pyogenes CRISPR/Cas9 system
   8154..8271    +  misc_feature   cPPT/CTS: central polypurine tract and central termination sequence of HIV-1
