[The description below was written by a language model from this plasmid's Addgene catalogue record and pLannotate feature annotations shown in this document.]
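Description:
OBSCN gRNA (BRDN0001146767) is a third-generation lentiviral single-guide RNA plasmid built on the lentiGuide-Puro backbone and designed to target human OBSCN (obscurin, also known as ARHGEF30 or UNC89). It is propagated in E. coli as a high-copy plasmid through a ColE1/pUC-type origin with ampicillin selection from the β-lactamase gene. The backbone also carries an f1 origin, an SV40 origin and poly(A) signal, and residual lac and T7/T3 promoter elements from the parental cloning vector.

The lentiviral transfer cassette begins with an RSV promoter fused to a truncated HIV-1 5' LTR, which allows Tat-independent production of genomic RNA. This is followed by the Ψ packaging signal with a partial gag fragment, and the Rev response element for Rev-dependent nuclear export. Within the provirus, a human U6 RNA polymerase III promoter drives the OBSCN-specific spacer joined to the Streptococcus pyogenes Cas9 guide RNA scaffold. A cPPT/CTS element lies downstream to aid nuclear import of the viral genome. A separate EF-1α core promoter with its intron A expresses puromycin N-acetyltransferase for selection of transduced mammalian cells. WPRE enhances transcript expression, and the self-inactivating ΔU3 3' LTR closes the cassette.

The plasmid does not encode Cas9, so it is meant for use with a separate Cas9 lentiviral vector or in cells that already express Cas9. The guide was designed against a specific OBSCN reference transcript and belongs to a human kinome gRNA collection. It is suited to CRISPR knockout of OBSCN in transduced human cells.
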