Addgene plasmid #76116: OBSCN gRNA (BRDN0001146767)
Purpose: 3rd generation lentiviral gRNA plasmid targeting human OBSCN
Depositing lab: John Doench & David Root. Depositing organization: Broad Institute. Publication: Optimized sgRNA design to maximize activity and minimize off-target effects of CRISPR-Cas9. Doench JG, Fusi N, Sullender M, Hegde M, Vaimberg EW, Donovan KF, Smith I, Tothova Z, Wilen C, Orchard R, Virgin HW, Listgarten J, Root DE. Nat Biotechnol. 2016 Jan 18. doi: 10.1038/nbt.3437. PubMed 26780180.
Backbone
  Vector backbone: lentiGuide-Puro
  Backbone manufacturer: Zhang Lab (Addgene plasmid # 52963)
  Vector type: Mammalian Expression, Lentiviral, CRISPR
  Selectable markers: Puromycin
Growth in bacteria
  Bacterial resistance: Ampicillin, 100 μg/mL
  Growth temperature: 37°C
  Growth strain: DH5alpha
  Copy number: High Copy
Gene/Insert
  Gene/Insert name: OBSCN (alt names: OBSCN; NM_001271223.2)
  gRNA/shRNA sequence: AGAAGATGTGAGAAATCACG
  Species: H. sapiens (human)
  Entrez Gene: OBSCN (a.k.a. ARHGEF30, UNC89)
  Promoter: hU6
  Cloning method: Unknown
  Sequencing primers: 5′ U6-F; 3′ pS2-R
Terms and licenses: Academic/Nonprofit Terms; Industry Terms: Not Available to Industry
Depositor comments: The gRNA was designed to target the following Genbank reference sequence(s): NM_001271223.2. Note that this plasmid does NOT contain Cas9. It should be used in conjunction with lentiCas9-Blast (Addgene #52962) or otherwise with cell lines already expressing Cas9. Browse the full kinome gRNA library at http://www.addgene.org/pooled-library/broadgpp-human-kinome/ or visit http://www.broadinstitute.org/rnai/public/ for detailed protocols and information.
How to cite: OBSCN gRNA (BRDN0001146767) was a gift from John Doench & David Root (Addgene plasmid # 76116 ; http://n2t.net/addgene:76116 ; RRID:Addgene_76116)
