>Addgene plasmid #76116 | OBSCN gRNA (BRDN0001146767) | depositor partial sequence | sequence record 143576 | Target Sequence
AGAAGATGTGAGAAATCACG
