>Addgene plasmid #76116 | OBSCN gRNA (BRDN0001146767) | addgene partial sequence | sequence record 185215 | hU6-F
GAAAGTAATAATTTCTTGGGTAGTTTGCAGTTTTAAAATTATGTTTTAAAATGGACTATCATATGCTTAC
CGTAACTTGAAAGTATTTCGATTTCTTGGCTTTATATATCTTGTGGAAAGGACGAAACACCGAGAAGATG
TGAGAAATCACGGTTTTAGAGCTAGAAATAGCAAGTTAAAATAAGGCTAGTCCGTTATCAACTTGAAAAA
GTGGCACCGAGTCGGTGCTTTTTTAAGCTTGGCGTAACTAGATCTTGAGACAAATGGCAGTATTCATCCA
CAATTTTAAAAGAAAAGGGGGGATTGGGGGGTACAGTGCAGGGGAAAGAATAGTAGACATAATAGCAACA
GACATACAAACTAAAGAATTACAAAAACAAATTACAAAAATTCAAAATTTTCGGGTTTATTACAGGGACA
GCAGAGATCCACTTTGGCGCCGGCTCGAGGGGGCCCGGGTGCAAAGATGGATAAAGTTTTAAACAGAGAG
GAATCTTTGCAGCTAATGGACCTTCTAGGTCTTGAAAGGAGTGGGAATTGGCTCCGGTGCCCGTCAGTGG
GCAGAGCGCA
